>Addgene plasmid #20902 | pCS2-FLAG-hEcto/Tif1g | depositor partial sequence | sequence record 9749 | Author sequence
GGATCCATCGATTCGAATTCAAGGCGTTTAGTGAACCGTCAGAATTGATCTACCATGGACTACAAAGACG
ATGACGACAAGCTTGCGGCCGCGAATTCATCGATAGATCCGCCTCTCACCGCGGTGCTGGTGGAGGAGGA
GGAGGAGGAAGGCGGCAGGGCCGGCGCTGAGGGCGGCGCGGCCGGGCCCGAC
