>Addgene plasmid #20902 | pCS2-FLAG-hEcto/Tif1g | addgene partial sequence | sequence record 26689 | SP6 5'-ATTTAGGTGACACTATAG-3'
TGTNTTTTCAGATCCATCGATTCGAATTCAAGGCGTTTAGTGAACCGTCAGAATTGATCTACCATGGACT
ACAAAGACGATGACGACAAGCTTGCGGCCGCGAATTCATCGATAGATCCGCCTCTCACCGCGGTGCTGGT
GGAGGAGGAGGAGGAGGAAGGCGGCAGGGCCGGCGCTGAGGGCGGCGCGGCCGGGCCCGACGACGGGGGG
GTGGCCGCGGCCTCCTCGGGCTCGGCCCAGGCTGCTTCATCTCCTGCGGCCTCAGTGGGCACTGGAGTTG
CCGGGGGCGCAGTATCGACGCCGGCTCCAGCTCCAGCCTCGGCTCCCGCTCCGGGTCCCTCGGCAGGGCC
GCCTCCTGGACCGCCAGCCTCGCTCCTGGACACCTGCGCCGTGTGTCAGCAGAGCTTGCAGAGCCGGCGT
GAGGCGGAGCCCAAGCTGCTGCCCTGTCTTCACTCCTTCTGCCTGCGCTGCCTGCCCGAGCCGGAGCGCC
AGCTCAGCGTGCCCATCCCGGGGGGCAGCAACGGCGACATCCAGCAAGTTGGTGTAATACGGTGCCCAGT
ATGCCGCCAAGAATGCAGACAGATAGACCTTGTGGATAATTATTTTGTGAAAGACACATCTGAAGCTCCT
AGCAGTTCTGATGAAAAATCAGAACAGGTATGTACTAGTTGTGAAGACAATGCAAGTTGCAGTTGGCTTT
TGTGTAGAATGTGGAGAGTGGCTATGTAAGACATTNNATCGAAGCACATCAAAGAGTAAATTTAGTAAAG
ATCACTTGATCAGGAAAAAGAAGAGTCTCAAATCTGTNGAACN
