[The description below was written by a language model from this plasmid's Addgene catalogue record.]
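Description:
pCS2-FLAG-hEcto/Tif1g is a mammalian expression plasmid built on the pCS2 backbone (about 4.8 kb without insert) that carries a roughly 3.7 kb cDNA for human Ectodermin, also known as TIF1gamma or TRIM33. It is maintained in E. coli as a high-copy plasmid under ampicillin selection. The record does not list the promoter or other regulatory elements. pCS2-family vectors generally drive inserts from a CMV-derived promoter with an SV40 polyadenylation signal. They also carry an upstream SP6 promoter that allows in vitro synthesis of capped mRNA, which fits with SP6 and T3 being given as the flanking sequencing primers.

The encoded protein has a FLAG epitope at its N terminus, allowing detection and immunoprecipitation with anti-FLAG antibodies. The coding sequence is not full length: it lacks the first 37 amino acids of Ectodermin. The insert was subcloned as a SacI–BamHI fragment from an earlier pFLAG-CMV2 construct and placed between the StuI and SnaBI sites of the pCS2 polylinker, and both sites were destroyed in the process. The depositor notes that the available sequence covers only the 5′ end of the construct, namely the polylinker, the FLAG tag and the start of the Ectodermin coding region, so the remainder of the plasmid is not documented at the sequence level.

The associated publication describes Ectodermin as a ubiquitin ligase for Smad4 involved in germ-layer specification and control of cell growth. The plasmid is therefore suited to overexpressing tagged human Ectodermin in cultured cells to study its effects on Smad4 and TGF-beta family signalling.
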