Addgene plasmid #20902: pCS2-FLAG-hEcto/Tif1g
Depositing lab: Stefano Piccolo. Depositing organization: University of Padua. Publication: Germ-layer specification and control of cell growth by Ectodermin, a Smad4 ubiquitin ligase. Dupont S, Zacchigna L, Cordenonsi M, Soligo S, Adorno M, Rugge M, Piccolo S. Cell. 2005 Apr 8. 121(1):87-99. 10.1016/j.cell.2005.01.033 PubMed 15820681.
Backbone
  Vector backbone: pCS2
  Backbone size w/o insert (bp): 4800
  Vector type: Mammalian Expression
Growth in bacteria
  Bacterial resistance: Ampicillin, 100 μg/mL
  Growth temperature: 37°C
  Growth strain: DH5alpha
  Copy number: High Copy
Gene/Insert
  Gene/Insert name: Ectodermin (alt names: Tif1gamma; Transcriptional Intermediary Factor 1 gamma; TRIM33)
  Species: H. sapiens (human)
  Insert size (bp): 3700
  Mutation: N-terminal deletion of 37 aminoacids; Ectodermin protein sequence starts with PPLTAVLE...
  Entrez Gene: TRIM33 (a.k.a. ECTO, PTC7, RFG7, TF1G, TIF1G, TIF1GAMMA, TIFGAMMA)
  Tag / fusion protein: FLAG (N terminal on insert)
  Cloning method: Restriction Enzyme; 5′ cloning site StuI (destroyed during cloning); 3′ cloning site SnaBI (destroyed during cloning)
  Sequencing primers: 5′ SP6; 3′ T3
Resource information
  A portion of this plasmid was derived from a plasmid made by: Subcloning of a SacI-BamHI fragment from the original pFLAG-CMV2 construct by Dr. F.J. Rauscher III
Terms and licenses: Academic/Nonprofit Terms; Industry Terms: Not Available to Industry
Depositor comments: the sequence provided covers the 5' of the construct (pCS2 polylinker, FLAG epitope-beginning of Ecto CDS)
How to cite: pCS2-FLAG-hEcto/Tif1g was a gift from Stefano Piccolo (Addgene plasmid # 20902 ; http://n2t.net/addgene:20902 ; RRID:Addgene_20902)
